Addgene plasmid #168115: pcDNA3.1/SPTBN1-FLT3
Purpose: Mammalian expression vector for the SPTBN1-FLT3 fusion gene identified in atypical chronic myeloid leukemia
Depositing lab: Nicholas Cross. Depositing organization: University of Southampton. Publication: A constitutively active SPTBN1-FLT3 fusion in atypical chronic myeloid leukemia is sensitive to tyrosine kinase inhibitors and immunotherapy. Grand FH, Iqbal S, Zhang L, Russell NH, Chase A, Cross NC. Exp Hematol. 2007 Nov;35(11):1723-7. doi: 10.1016/j.exphem.2007.07.002. Epub 2007 Aug 30. PubMed 17764812.
Backbone
  Vector backbone: pcDNA3.1
  Backbone manufacturer: Invitrogen
  Backbone size w/o insert (bp): 5428
  Total vector size (bp): 7219
  Vector type: Mammalian Expression
  Selectable markers: Neomycin (select with G418)
Growth in bacteria
  Bacterial resistance: Ampicillin, 100 μg/mL
  Growth temperature: 37°C
  Growth strain: DH5alpha
  Copy number: High Copy
Gene/Insert
  Gene/Insert name: SPTBN1-FLT3
  Species: H. sapiens (human)
  GenBank ID: NM_004119.3 NM_178313.3
  Cloning method: Restriction Enzyme; 5′ cloning site BamHl (not destroyed); 3′ cloning site Xbal (not destroyed)
  Sequencing primers: 5′ T7; 3′ BGH
Terms and licenses: Academic/Nonprofit Terms; Industry Terms: Not Available to Industry
How to cite: pcDNA3.1/SPTBN1-FLT3 was a gift from Nicholas Cross (Addgene plasmid # 168115 ; http://n2t.net/addgene:168115 ; RRID:Addgene_168115)
