[The description below was written by a language model from this plasmid's Addgene catalogue record and pLannotate feature annotations shown in this document.]
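Description:
pcDNA3.1/SPTBN1-FLT3 is a mammalian expression plasmid of about 7.2 kb built on the Invitrogen pcDNA3.1 backbone. It carries a human SPTBN1-FLT3 fusion cDNA that was identified in atypical chronic myeloid leukemia. The insert was cloned between BamHI and XbaI sites, both of which are retained. It sits downstream of the human cytomegalovirus immediate-early enhancer and promoter and upstream of the bovine growth hormone polyadenylation signal, an arrangement that gives strong constitutive transcription in transfected mammalian cells. A T7 promoter lies between the CMV promoter and the insert; it serves as a sequencing primer site and could drive in vitro transcription.

In the automated annotation, the 3′ part of the open reading frame is called as a fragment of human FLT3, the receptor tyrosine kinase that regulates hematopoietic progenitor proliferation and survival. The segment directly upstream is labelled as a fragment of a fission yeast actin-binding protein. This most likely reflects homology to the actin-binding region of β-spectrin (SPTBN1) rather than any yeast sequence. The short "HIV-1 LTR", "ble" and "lacI" fragment calls are also probably annotation artefacts of backbone sequence.

For stable mammalian lines, an SV40 early promoter drives the neomycin phosphotransferase gene, followed by an SV40 poly(A) signal, allowing G418 selection. In E. coli the plasmid replicates from a high-copy ColE1/pUC origin and is selected with ampicillin through β-lactamase. An f1 origin is also present for single-stranded DNA production. According to the associated publication title, the fusion is constitutively active and sensitive to tyrosine kinase inhibitors, so the plasmid suits studies of its signalling, transforming activity and drug response.
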