Features (pLannotate 1.2.2; 21 found; start..end, strand, type, name):
      1..380     +  enhancer       CMV enhancer: human cytomegalovirus immediate early enhancer
    381..584     +  promoter       CMV promoter: human cytomegalovirus (CMV) immediate early promoter
    580..613     +  LTR            5' LTR (truncated) (fragment): truncated 5' long terminal repeat (LTR) from HIV-1
    629..647     +  promoter       T7 promoter: promoter for bacteriophage T7 RNA polymerase
    825..1139    +  CDS            ain1 (fragment): AIN1_SCHPO - Experimental evidence at protein level: Swiss-Prot protein existence level 1. Binds to actin and is involved in actin-ring formation and organization. Plays a role in cytokinesis and is involved in septation. From Schizosaccharomyces pombe (strain 972 / ATCC 24843) (Fission yeast).
   1140..2417    +  CDS            FLT3 (fragment): FLT3_HUMAN - Also known as CD135, FLK2, STK1. Experimental evidence at protein level: Swiss-Prot protein existence level 1. Tyrosine-protein kinase that acts as cell-surface receptor for the cytokine FLT3LG and regulates differentiation, proliferation and survival of hematopoietic progenitor cells and of dendritic cells. Promotes phosphorylation of SHC1 and AKT1, and activation of the downstream effector MTOR. Promotes activation of RAS signaling and phosphorylation of downstream kinases, including MAPK1/ERK2 and/or MAPK3/ERK1. Promotes phosphorylation of FES, FER, PTPN6/SHP, PTPN11/SHP-2, PLC
   2585..2809    +  polyA_signal   bGH poly(A) signal: bovine growth hormone polyadenylation signal
   2813..2834    +  promoter       SV40 promoter (fragment): SV40 enhancer and early promoter
   2855..3283    +  rep_origin     f1 ori (sequence partly withheld): f1 bacteriophage origin of replication; arrow indicates direction of (+) strand synthesis
   3297..3626    +  promoter       SV40 promoter: SV40 enhancer and early promoter
   3693..4484    +  CDS            neo: KKA2_KLEPN - Also known as kan, nptII. Experimental evidence at protein level: Swiss-Prot protein existence level 1. Resistance to kanamycin, neomycin, paromomycin, ribostamycin, butirosin and gentamicin B. From Klebsiella pneumoniae.
   4508..4666    +  CDS            ble (fragment): BLE_KLEPN - Experimental evidence at protein level: Swiss-Prot protein existence level 1. Binding protein with a strong affinity to the bleomycin family of antibiotics. Binds to CL990; an antimitotic-antibiotic compound. From Klebsiella pneumoniae.
   4661..4782    +  polyA_signal   SV40 poly(A) signal: SV40 polyadenylation signal
   4855..4871    -  protein_bind   lac operator: The lac repressor binds to the lac operator to inhibit transcription in E. coli. This inhibition can be relieved by adding lactose or isopropyl-β-D-thiogalactopyranoside (IPTG). lac repressor encoded by lacI
   4879..4909    -  promoter       lac promoter: promoter for the E. coli lac operon
   4924..4945    -  protein_bind   CAP binding site: CAP binding activates transcription in the presence of cAMP. E. coli catabolite activator protein
   4958..5050    -  CDS            lacI (fragment): lac repressor; lacI; The lac repressor binds to the lac operator to inhibit transcription in E. coli. This inhibition can be relieved by adding lactose or isopropyl-β-D-thiogalactopyranoside (IPTG).
   5233..5821    -  rep_origin     ori: high-copy-number ColE1/pMB1/pBR322/pUC origin of replication
   5992..6852    -  CDS            AmpR: β-lactamase; bla; confers resistance to ampicillin, carbenicillin, and related antibiotics
   6853..6957    -  promoter       AmpR promoter: bla
   7016..7068    -  misc_feature   bom (fragment): basis of mobility region from pBR322
>Addgene plasmid #168115 | pcDNA3.1/SPTBN1-FLT3 | addgene full sequence | sequence record 331752 | Addgene NGS Result
GACATTGATTATTGACTAGTTATTAATAGTAATCAATTACGGGGTCATTAGTTCATAGCCCATATATGGA
GTTCCGCGTTACATAACTTACGGTAAATGGCCCGCCTGGCTGACCGCCCAACGACCCCCGCCCATTGACG
TCAATAATGACGTATGTTCCCATAGTAACGCCAATAGGGACTTTCCATTGACGTCAATGGGTGGAGTATT
TACGGTAAACTGCCCACTTGGCAGTACATCAAGTGTATCATATGCCAAGTACGCCCCCTATTGACGTCAA
TGACGGTAAATGGCCCGCCTGGCATTATGCCCAGTACATGACCTTATGGGACTTTCCTACTTGGCAGTAC
ATCTACGTATTAGTCATCGCTATTACCATGGTGATGCGGTTTTGGCAGTACATCAATGGGCGTGGATAGC
GGTTTGACTCACGGGGATTTCCAAGTCTCCACCCCATTGACGTCAATGGGAGTTTGTTTTGGCACCAAAA
TCAACGGGACTTTCCAAAATGTCGTAACAACTCCGCCCCATTGACGCAAATGGGCGGTAGGCGTGTACGG
TGGGAGGTCTATATAAGCAGAGCTCTCTGGCTAACTAGAGAACCCACTGCTTACTGGCTTATCGAAATTA
ATACGACTCACTATAGGGAGACCCAAGCTGGCTAGCGTTTAAACTTAAGCTTGGTACCGAGCTCGGATCC
GGGCATAATGGAATTGCAGAGGACGTCTAGTATCTCCGGGCCGCTGTCGCCGGCGTACACGGGGCAGGTG
CCTTACAACTACAACCAGCTGGAAGGCAGATTCAAGCAGCTGCAAGATGAGCGTGAAGCCGTGCAGAAGA
AGACCTTCACCAAGTGGGTCAATTCCCACCTTGCCCGTGTGTCCTGCCGGATCACAGACCTGTACACTGA
CCTTCGAGATGGACGGATGCTCATCAAGCTGCTGGAGGTCCTCTCTGGAGAGAGGCTGCCTAAACCCACC
AAGGGACGAATGCGCATCCACTGCTTAGAGAATGTGGACAAGGCCCTTCAGTTCCTGAAGGAGCAGAGAG
TCCATCTTGAGAACATGGGGTCCCATGACATCGTGGATGGAAACCACCGGCTGACCCTTGGCCTCATCTG
GACCATCATCCTGCGCTTCCAGCAATTTAGGTATGAAAGCCAGCTACAGATGGTACAGGTGACCGGCTCC
TCAGATAATGAGTACTTCTACGTTGATTTCAGAGAATATGAATATGATCTCAAATGGGAGTTTCCAAGAG
AAAATTTAGAGTTTGGGAAGGTACTAGGATCAGGTGCTTTTGGAAAAGTGATGAACGCAACAGCTTATGG
AATTAGCAAAACAGGAGTCTCAATCCAGGTTGCCGTCAAAATGCTGAAAGAAAAAGCAGACAGCTCTGAA
AGAGAGGCACTCATGTCAGAACTCAAGATGATGACCCAGCTGGGAAGCCACGAGAATATTGTGAACCTGC
TGGGGGCGTGCACACTGTCAGGACCAATTTACTTGATTTTTGAATACTGTTGCTATGGTGATCTTCTCAA
CTATCTAAGAAGTAAAAGAGAAAAATTTCACAGGACTTGGACAGAGATTTTCAAGGAACACAATTTCAGT
TTTTACCCCACTTTCCAATCACATCCAAATTCCAGCATGCCTGGTTCAAGAGAAGTTCAGATACACCCGG
ACTCGGATCAAATCTCAGGGCTTCATGGGAATTCATTTCACTCTGAAGATGAAATTGAATATGAAAACCA
AAAAAGGCTGGAAGAAGAGGAGGACTTGAATGTGCTTACATTTGAAGATCTTCTTTGCTTTGCATATCAA
GTTGCCAAAGGAATGGAATTTCTGGAATTTAAGTCGTGTGTTCACAGAGACCTGGCCGCCAGGAACGTGC
TTGTCACCCACGGGAAAGTGGTGAAGATATGTGACTTTGGATTGGCTCGAGATATCATGAGTGATTCCAA
CTATGTTGTCAGGGGCAATGCCCGTCTGCCTGTAAAATGGATGGCCCCCGAAAGCCTGTTTGAAGGCATC
TACACCATTAAGAGTGATGTCTGGTCATATGGAATATTACTGTGGGAAATCTTCTCACTTGGTGTGAATC
CTTACCCTGGCATTCCGGTTGATGCTAACTTCTACAAACTGATTCAAAATGGATTTAAAATGGATCAGCC
ATTTTATGCTACAGAAGAAATATACATTATAATGCAATCCTGCTGGGCTTTTGACTCAAGGAAACGGCCA
TCCTTCCCTAATTTGACTTCGTTTTTAGGATGTCAGCTGGCAGATGCAGAAGAAGCGATGTATCAGAATG
TGGATGGCCGTGTTTCGGAATGTCCTCACACCTACCAAAACAGGCGACCTTTCAGCAGAGAGATGGATTT
GGGGCTACTCTCTCCGCAGGCTCAGGTCGAAGATTCGTAGAGGAACAATTTAGTTTTAAGGACTTCATCC
CTCCACCTATCCCTAACAGGCTGTAGATTACCAAAACAAGATTAATTTCATCACTAAAAGAAAATCTATT
ATCAACTGCTGCTTCACCAGACTTTTCTCTAGAGGGCCCGTTTAAACCCGCTGATCAGCCTCGACTGTGC
CTTCTAGTTGCCAGCCATCTGTTGTTTGCCCCTCCCCCGTGCCTTCCTTGACCCTGGAAGGTGCCACTCC
CACTGTCCTTTCCTAATAAAATGAGGAAATTGCATCGCATTGTCTGAGTAGGTGTCATTCTATTCTGGGG
GGTGGGGTGGGGCAGGACAGCAAGGGGGAGGATTGGGAAGACAATAGCAGGCATGCTGGGGATGCGGTGG
GCTCTATGGCTTCTGAGGCGGAAAGAACCAGCTGGGGCTCTAGGGGGTATCCCC
[124 nt withheld, positions 2855-2978]
C
[91 nt withheld, positions 2980-3070]
A
[49 nt withheld, positions 3072-3120]
CCTTTGACGTTGGAGTCCACGTTCTTT
[37 nt withheld, positions 3148-3184]
ACCCTATCTCGGTCTATTCTTTTGATTTATAAGGGATTTTGCCGATTTCGGCCTATTGGTTAAAAAATGA
GCTGATTTAACAAAAATTTAACGCGAATTAATTCTGTGGAATGTGTGTCAGTTAGGGTGTGGAAAGTCCC
CAGGCTCCCCAGCAGGCAGAAGTATGCAAAGCATGCATCTCAATTAGTCAGCAACCAGGTGTGGAAAGTC
CCCAGGCTCCCCAGCAGGCAGAAGTATGCAAAGCATGCATCTCAATTAGTCAGCAACCATAGTCCCGCCC
CTAACTCCGCCCATCCCGCCCCTAACTCCGCCCAGTTCCGCCCATTCTCCGCCCCATGGCTGACTAATTT
TTTTTATTTATGCAGAGGCCGAGGCCGCCTCTGCCTCTGAGCTATTCCAGAAGTAGTGAGGAGGCTTTTT
TGGAGGCCTAGGCTTTTGCAAAAAGCTCCCGGGAGCTTGTATATCCATTTTCGGATCTGATCAAGAGACA
GGATGAGGATCGTTTCGCATGATTGAACAAGATGGATTGCACGCAGGTTCTCCGGCCGCTTGGGTGGAGA
GGCTATTCGGCTATGACTGGGCACAACAGACAATCGGCTGCTCTGATGCCGCCGTGTTCCGGCTGTCAGC
GCAGGGGCGCCCGGTTCTTTTTGTCAAGACCGACCTGTCCGGTGCCCTGAATGAACTGCAGGACGAGGCA
GCGCGGCTATCGTGGCTGGCCACGACGGGCGTTCCTTGCGCAGCTGTGCTCGACGTTGTCACTGAAGCGG
GAAGGGACTGGCTGCTATTGGGCGAAGTGCCGGGGCAGGATCTCCTGTCATCTCACCTTGCTCCTGCCGA
GAAAGTATCCATCATGGCTGATGCAATGCGGCGGCTGCATACGCTTGATCCGGCTACCTGCCCATTCGAC
CACCAAGCGAAACATCGCATCGAGCGAGCACGTACTCGGATGGAAGCCGGTCTTGTCGATCAGGATGATC
TGGACGAAGAGCATCAGGGGCTCGCGCCAGCCGAACTGTTCGCCAGGCTCAAGGCGCGCATGCCCGACGG
CGAGGATCTCGTCGTGACCCATGGCGATGCCTGCTTGCCGAATATCATGGTGGAAAATGGCCGCTTTTCT
GGATTCATCGACTGTGGCCGGCTGGGTGTGGCGGACCGCTATCAGGACATAGCGTTGGCTACCCGTGATA
TTGCTGAAGAGCTTGGCGGCGAATGGGCTGACCGCTTCCTCGTGCTTTACGGTATCGCCGCTCCCGATTC
GCAGCGCATCGCCTTCTATCGCCTTCTTGACGAGTTCTTCTGAGCGGGACTCTGGGGTTCGAAATGACCG
ACCAAGCGACGCCCAACCTGCCATCACGAGATTTCGATTCCACCGCCGCCTTCTATGAAAGGTTGGGCTT
CGGAATCGTTTTCCGGGACGCCGGCTGGATGATCCTCCAGCGCGGGGATCTCATGCTGGAGTTCTTCGCC
CACCCCAACTTGTTTATTGCAGCTTATAATGGTTACAAATAAAGCAATAGCATCACAAATTTCACAAATA
AAGCATTTTTTTCACTGCATTCTAGTTGTGGTTTGTCCAAACTCATCAATGTATCTTATCATGTCTGTAT
ACCGTCGACCTCTAGCTAGAGCTTGGCGTAATCATGGTCATAGCTGTTTCCTGTGTGAAATTGTTATCCG
CTCACAATTCCACACAACATACGAGCCGGAAGCATAAAGTGTAAAGCCTGGGGTGCCTAATGAGTGAGCT
AACTCACATTAATTGCGTTGCGCTCACTGCCCGCTTTCCAGTCGGGAAACCTGTCGTGCCAGCTGCATTA
ATGAATCGGCCAACGCGCGGGGAGAGGCGGTTTGCGTATTGGGCGCTCTTCCGCTTCCTCGCTCACTGAC
TCGCTGCGCTCGGTCGTTCGGCTGCGGCGAGCGGTATCAGCTCACTCAAAGGCGGTAATACGGTTATCCA
CAGAATCAGGGGATAACGCAGGAAAGAACATGTGAGCAAAAGGCCAGCAAAAGGCCAGGAACCGTAAAAA
GGCCGCGTTGCTGGCGTTTTTCCATAGGCTCCGCCCCCCTGACGAGCATCACAAAAATCGACGCTCAAGT
CAGAGGTGGCGAAACCCGACAGGACTATAAAGATACCAGGCGTTTCCCCCTGGAAGCTCCCTCGTGCGCT
CTCCTGTTCCGACCCTGCCGCTTACCGGATACCTGTCCGCCTTTCTCCCTTCGGGAAGCGTGGCGCTTTC
TCATAGCTCACGCTGTAGGTATCTCAGTTCGGTGTAGGTCGTTCGCTCCAAGCTGGGCTGTGTGCACGAA
CCCCCCGTTCAGCCCGACCGCTGCGCCTTATCCGGTAACTATCGTCTTGAGTCCAACCCGGTAAGACACG
ACTTATCGCCACTGGCAGCAGCCACTGGTAACAGGATTAGCAGAGCGAGGTATGTAGGCGGTGCTACAGA
GTTCTTGAAGTGGTGGCCTAACTACGGCTACACTAGAAGAACAGTATTTGGTATCTGCGCTCTGCTGAAG
CCAGTTACCTTCGGAAAAAGAGTTGGTAGCTCTTGATCCGGCAAACAAACCACCGCTGGTAGCGGTGGTT
TTTTTGTTTGCAAGCAGCAGATTACGCGCAGAAAAAAAGGATCTCAAGAAGATCCTTTGATCTTTTCTAC
GGGGTCTGACGCTCAGTGGAACGAAAACTCACGTTAAGGGATTTTGGTCATGAGATTATCAAAAAGGATC
TTCACCTAGATCCTTTTAAATTAAAAATGAAGTTTTAAATCAATCTAAAGTATATATGAGTAAACTTGGT
CTGACAGTTACCAATGCTTAATCAGTGAGGCACCTATCTCAGCGATCTGTCTATTTCGTTCATCCATAGT
TGCCTGACTCCCCGTCGTGTAGATAACTACGATACGGGAGGGCTTACCATCTGGCCCCAGTGCTGCAATG
ATACCGCGAGACCCACGCTCACCGGCTCCAGATTTATCAGCAATAAACCAGCCAGCCGGAAGGGCCGAGC
GCAGAAGTGGTCCTGCAACTTTATCCGCCTCCATCCAGTCTATTAATTGTTGCCGGGAAGCTAGAGTAAG
TAGTTCGCCAGTTAATAGTTTGCGCAACGTTGTTGCCATTGCTACAGGCATCGTGGTGTCACGCTCGTCG
TTTGGTATGGCTTCATTCAGCTCCGGTTCCCAACGATCAAGGCGAGTTACATGATCCCCCATGTTGTGCA
AAAAAGCGGTTAGCTCCTTCGGTCCTCCGATCGTTGTCAGAAGTAAGTTGGCCGCAGTGTTATCACTCAT
GGTTATGGCAGCACTGCATAATTCTCTTACTGTCATGCCATCCGTAAGATGCTTTTCTGTGACTGGTGAG
TACTCAACCAAGTCATTCTGAGAATAGTGTATGCGGCGACCGAGTTGCTCTTGCCCGGCGTCAATACGGG
ATAATACCGCGCCACATAGCAGAACTTTAAAAGTGCTCATCATTGGAAAACGTTCTTCGGGGCGAAAACT
CTCAAGGATCTTACCGCTGTTGAGATCCAGTTCGATGTAACCCACTCGTGCACCCAACTGATCTTCAGCA
TCTTTTACTTTCACCAGCGTTTCTGGGTGAGCAAAAACAGGAAGGCAAAATGCCGCAAAAAAGGGAATAA
GGGCGACACGGAAATGTTGAATACTCATACTCTTCCTTTTTCAATATTATTGAAGCATTTATCAGGGTTA
TTGTCTCATGAGCGGATACATATTTGAATGTATTTAGAAAAATAAACAAATAGGGGTTCCGCGCACATTT
CCCCGAAAAGTGCCACCTGACGTCGACGGATCGGGAGATCTCCCGATCCCCTATGGTGCACTCTCAGTAC
AATCTGCTCTGATGCCGCATAGTTAAGCCAGTATCTGCTCCCTGCTTGTGTGTTGGAGGTCGCTGAGTAG
TGCGCGAGCAAAATTTAAGCTACAACAAGGCAAGGCTTGACCGACAATTGCATGAAGAATCTGCTTAGGG
TTAGGCGTTTTGCGCTGCTTCGCGATGTACGGGCCAGATATACGCGTT
