>Addgene plasmid #168115 | pcDNA3.1/SPTBN1-FLT3 | depositor partial sequence | sequence record 326037 | SPTBN1-FLT3 fusion gene sequence inserted between pcDNA3.1 BamHl and Xbal sites
GGATCCGGGCATAATGGAATTGCAGAGGACGTCTAGTATCTCCGGGCCGCTGTCGCCGGCGTACACGGGG
CAGGTGCCTTACAACTACAACCAGCTGGAAGGCAGATTCAAGCAGCTGCAAGATGAGCGTGAAGCCGTGC
AGAAGAAGACCTTCACCAAGTGGGTCAATTCCCACCTTGCCCGTGTGTCCTGCCGGATCACAGACCTGTA
CACTGACCTTCGAGATGGACGGATGCTCATCAAGCTGCTGGAGGTCCTCTCTGGAGAGAGGCTGCCTAAA
CCCACCAAGGGACGAATGCGCATCCACTGCTTAGAGAATGTGGACAAGGCCCTTCAGTTCCTGAAGGAGC
AGAGAGTCCATCTTGAGAACATGGGGTCCCATGACATCGTGGATGGAAACCACCGGCTGACCCTTGGCCT
CATCTGGACCATCATCCTGCGCTTCCAGCAATTTAGGTATGAAAGCCAGCTACAGATGGTACAGGTGACC
GGCTCCTCAGATAATGAGTACTTCTACGTTGATTTCAGAGAATATGAATATGATCTCAAATGGGAGTTTC
CAAGAGAAAATTTAGAGTTTGGGAAGGTACTAGGATCAGGTGCTTTTGGAAAAGTGATGAACGCAACAGC
TTATGGAATTAGCAAAACAGGAGTCTCAATCCAGGTTGCCGTCAAAATGCTGAAAGAAAAAGCAGACAGC
TCTGAAAGAGAGGCACTCATGTCAGAACTCAAGATGATGACCCAGCTGGGAAGCCACGAGAATATTGTGA
ACCTGCTGGGGGCGTGCACACTGTCAGGACCAATTTACTTGATTTTTGAATACTGTTGCTATGGTGATCT
TCTCAACTATCTAAGAAGTAAAAGAGAAAAATTTCACAGGACTTGGACAGAGATTTTCAAGGAACACAAT
TTCAGTTTTTACCCCACTTTCCAATCACATCCAAATTCCAGCATGCCTGGTTCAAGAGAAGTTCAGATAC
ACCCGGACTCGGATCAAATCTCAGGGCTTCATGGGAATTCATTTCACTCTGAAGATGAAATTGAATATGA
AAACCAAAAAAGGCTGGAAGAAGAGGAGGACTTGAATGTGCTTACATTTGAAGATCTTCTTTGCTTTGCA
TATCAAGTTGCCAAAGGAATGGAATTTCTGGAATTTAAGTCGTGTGTTCACAGAGACCTGGCCGCCAGGA
ACGTGCTTGTCACCCACGGGAAAGTGGTGAAGATATGTGACTTTGGATTGGCTCGAGATATCATGAGTGA
TTCCAACTATGTTGTCAGGGGCAATGCCCGTCTGCCTGTAAAATGGATGGCCCCCGAAAGCCTGTTTGAA
GGCATCTACACCATTAAGAGTGATGTCTGGTCATATGGAATATTACTGTGGGAAATCTTCTCACTTGGTG
TGAATCCTTACCCTGGCATTCCGGTTGATGCTAACTTCTACAAACTGATTCAAAATGGATTTAAAATGGA
TCAGCCATTTTATGCTACAGAAGAAATATACATTATAATGCAATCCTGCTGGGCTTTTGACTCAAGGAAA
CGGCCATCCTTCCCTAATTTGACTTCGTTTTTAGGATGTCAGCTGGCAGATGCAGAAGAAGCGATGTATC
AGAATGTGGATGGCCGTGTTTCGGAATGTCCTCACACCTACCAAAACAGGCGACCTTTCAGCAGAGAGAT
GGATTTGGGGCTACTCTCTCCGCAGGCTCAGGTCGAAGATTCGTAGAGGAACAATTTAGTTTTAAGGACT
TCATCCCTCCACCTATCCCTAACAGGCTGTAGATTACCAAAACAAGATTAATTTCATCACTAAAAGAAAA
TCTATTATCAACTGCTGCTTCACCAGACTTTTCTCTAGA
